>Addgene plasmid #194680 | pcDNA3.1-Hpep1-betaArrestin2-T2A-mTagBFP2 | addgene full sequence | sequence record 459865 | Addgene NGS Result
GACGGATCGGGAGATCTCCCGATCCCCTATGGTGCACTCTCAGTACAATCTGCTCTGATGCCGCATAGTT
AAGCCAGTATCTGCTCCCTGCTTGTGTGTTGGAGGTCGCTGAGTAGTGCGCGAGCAAAATTTAAGCTACA
ACAAGGCAAGGCTTGACCGACAATTGCATGAAGAATCTGCTTAGGGTTAGGCGTTTTGCGCTGCTTCGCG
ATGTACGGGCCAGATATACGCGTTGACATTGATTATTGACTAGTTATTAATAGTAATCAATTACGGGGTC
ATTAGTTCATAGCCCATATATGGAGTTCCGCGTTACATAACTTACGGTAAATGGCCCGCCTGGCTGACCG
CCCAACGACCCCCGCCCATTGACGTCAATAATGACGTATGTTCCCATAGTAACGCCAATAGGGACTTTCC
ATTGACGTCAATGGGTGGAGTATTTACGGTAAACTGCCCACTTGGCAGTACATCAAGTGTATCATATGCC
AAGTACGCCCCCTATTGACGTCAATGACGGTAAATGGCCCGCCTGGCATTATGCCCAGTACATGACCTTA
TGGGACTTTCCTACTTGGCAGTACATCTACGTATTAGTCATCGCTATTACCATGGTGATGCGGTTTTGGC
AGTACATCAATGGGCGTGGATAGCGGTTTGACTCACGGGGATTTCCAAGTCTCCACCCCATTGACGTCAA
TGGGAGTTTGTTTTGGCACCAAAATCAACGGGACTTTCCAAAATGTCGTAACAACTCCGCCCCATTGACG
CAAATGGGCGGTAGGCGTGTACGGTGGGAGGTCTATATAAGCAGAGCTCTCTGGCTAACTAGAGAACCCA
CTGCTTACTGGCTTATCGAAATTAATACGACTCACTATAGGGAGACCCAAGCTGGCTAGCGTTTAAACTT
AAGCTTGGTACCGAGCTCGGATCCACCATGGCCCGCGAGACCTTCCAGGCCTTCCGCACCGGTGGCTCTG
GCGGAACAGGTGGTAGTATGGGGGAGAAACCCGGGACCAGGGTCTTCAAGAAGTCGAGCCCTAACTGCAA
GCTCACCGTGTACTTGGGCAAGCGGGACTTCGTAGATCACCTGGACAAAGTGGACCCTGTAGATGGCGTG
GTGCTTGTGGACCCTGACTACCTGAAGGACCGCAAAGTGTTTGTGACCCTCACCTGCGCCTTCCGCTATG
GCCGTGAAGACCTGGATGTGCTGGGCTTGTCCTTCCGCAAAGACCTGTTCATCGCCACCTACCAGGCCTT
CCCCCCGGTGCCCAACCCACCCCGGCCACCAACACGCCTACAGGACCGGCTGCTGAGGAAGCTGGGCCAG
CATGCCCACCCATTCTTCTTCACCATACCCCAGAATCTTCCATGCTCCGTCACACTGCAGCCAGGCCCAG
AGGATACAGGAAAGGCCTGCGGCGTAGACTTTGAGATTCGAGCCTTCTGTGCTAAATCACTAGAAGAGAA
AAGCCACAAAAGGAACTCTGTGCGGCTGGTGATCCGAAAGGTGCAGTTCGCCCCGGAGAAACCCGGCCCC
CAGCCTTCAGCCGAAACCACACGCCACTTCCTCATGTCTGACCGGTCCCTGCACCTCGAGGCTTCCCTGG
ACAAGGAGCTGTACTACCATGGGGAGCCCCTCAATGTAAATGTCCACGTCACCAACAACTCCACCAAGAC
CGTCAAGAAGATCAAAGTCTCTGTGAGACAGTACGCCGACATCTGCCTCTTCAGCACCGCTCAGTACAAG
TGTCCTGTGGCTCAACTCGAACAAGATGACCAGGTATCTCCCAGCTCCACATTCTGTAAGGTGTACACCA
TAACCCCACTGCTCAGCGACAACCGGGAGAAGCGGGGTCTCGCCCTGGATGGGAAACTCAAGCACGAGGA
CACCAACCTGGCTTCCAGCACCATCGTGAAGGAGGGTGCCAACAAGGAGGTGCTGGGAATCCTGGTGTCC
TACAGGGTCAAGGTGAAGCTGGTGGTGTCTCGAGGCGGGGATGTCTCTGTGGAGCTGCCTTTTGTTCTTA
TGCACCCCAAGCCCCACGACCACATCCCCCTCCCCAGACCCCAGTCAGCCGCTCCGGAGACAGATGTCCC
TGTGGACACCAACCTCATTGAATTTGATACCAACTATGCCACAGATGATGACATTGTGTTTGAGGACTTT
GCCCGGCTTCGGCTGAAGGGGATGAAGGATGACGACTATGATGATCAACTCTGCGGCTCCGGCGAGGGCA
GAGGAAGTCTTCTAACATGCGGGGACGTGGAGGAAAATCCCGGCCCAATGGTGTCTAAGGGCGAAGAGCT
GATTAAGGAGAACATGCACATGAAGCTGTACATGGAGGGCACCGTGGACAACCATCACTTCAAGTGCACA
TCCGAGGGCGAAGGCAAGCCCTACGAGGGCACCCAGACCATGAGAATCAAGGTGGTCGAGGGCGGCCCTC
TCCCCTTCGCCTTCGACATCCTGGCTACTAGCTTCCTCTACGGCAGCAAGACCTTCATCAACCACACCCA
GGGCATCCCCGACTTCTTCAAGCAGTCCTTCCCTGAGGGCTTCACATGGGAGAGAGTCACCACATACGAA
GACGGGGGCGTGCTGACCGCTACCCAGGACACCAGCCTCCAGGACGGCTGCCTCATCTACAACGTCAAGA
TCAGAGGGGTGAACTTCACATCCAACGGCCCTGTGATGCAGAAGAAAACACTCGGCTGGGAGGCCTTCAC
CGAGACGCTGTACCCCGCTGACGGCGGCCTGGAAGGCAGAAACGACATGGCCCTGAAGCTCGTGGGCGGG
AGCCATCTGATCGCAAACGCCAAGACCACATATAGATCCAAGAAACCCGCTAAGAACCTCAAGATGCCTG
GCGTCTACTATGTGGACTACAGACTGGAAAGAATCAAGGAGGCCAACAACGAGACCTACGTCGAGCAGCA
CGAGGTGGCAGTGGCCAGATACTGCGACCTCCCTAGCAAACTGGGGCACAAGCTTAATTAGGAATTCTGC
AGATATCCAGCACAGTGGCGGCCGCTCGAGTCTAGAGGGCCCGTTTAAACCCGCTGATCAGCCTCGACTG
TGCCTTCTAGTTGCCAGCCATCTGTTGTTTGCCCCTCCCCCGTGCCTTCCTTGACCCTGGAAGGTGCCAC
TCCCACTGTCCTTTCCTAATAAAATGAGGAAATTGCATCGCATTGTCTGAGTAGGTGTCATTCTATTCTG
GGGGGTGGGGTGGGGCAGGACAGCAAGGGGGAGGATTGGGAAGACAATAGCAGGCATGCTGGGGATGCGG
TGGGCTCTATGGCTTCTGAGGCGGAAAGAACCAGCTGGGGCTCTAGGGGGTATCCCC
[124 nt withheld, positions 3348-3471]
C
[91 nt withheld, positions 3473-3563]
A
[49 nt withheld, positions 3565-3613]
CCTTTGACGTTGGAGTCCACGTTCTTT
[37 nt withheld, positions 3641-3677]
ACCCTATCTCGGTCTATTCTTTTGATTTATAAGGGATTTTGCCGATTTCGGCCTATTGGTTAAAAAATGA
GCTGATTTAACAAAAATTTAACGCGAATTAATTCTGTGGAATGTGTGTCAGTTAGGGTGTGGAAAGTCCC
CAGGCTCCCCAGCAGGCAGAAGTATGCAAAGCATGCATCTCAATTAGTCAGCAACCAGGTGTGGAAAGTC
CCCAGGCTCCCCAGCAGGCAGAAGTATGCAAAGCATGCATCTCAATTAGTCAGCAACCATAGTCCCGCCC
CTAACTCCGCCCATCCCGCCCCTAACTCCGCCCAGTTCCGCCCATTCTCCGCCCCATGGCTGACTAATTT
TTTTTATTTATGCAGAGGCCGAGGCCGCCTCTGCCTCTGAGCTATTCCAGAAGTAGTGAGGAGGCTTTTT
TGGAGGCCTAGGCTTTTGCAAAAAGCTCCCGGGAGCTTGTATATCCATTTTCGGATCTGATCAAGAGACA
GGATGAGGATCGTTTCGCATGATTGAACAAGATGGATTGCACGCAGGTTCTCCGGCCGCTTGGGTGGAGA
GGCTATTCGGCTATGACTGGGCACAACAGACAATCGGCTGCTCTGATGCCGCCGTGTTCCGGCTGTCAGC
GCAGGGGCGCCCGGTTCTTTTTGTCAAGACCGACCTGTCCGGTGCCCTGAATGAACTGCAGGACGAGGCA
GCGCGGCTATCGTGGCTGGCCACGACGGGCGTTCCTTGCGCAGCTGTGCTCGACGTTGTCACTGAAGCGG
GAAGGGACTGGCTGCTATTGGGCGAAGTGCCGGGGCAGGATCTCCTGTCATCTCACCTTGCTCCTGCCGA
GAAAGTATCCATCATGGCTGATGCAATGCGGCGGCTGCATACGCTTGATCCGGCTACCTGCCCATTCGAC
CACCAAGCGAAACATCGCATCGAGCGAGCACGTACTCGGATGGAAGCCGGTCTTGTCGATCAGGATGATC
TGGACGAAGAGCATCAGGGGCTCGCGCCAGCCGAACTGTTCGCCAGGCTCAAGGCGCGCATGCCCGACGG
CGAGGATCTCGTCGTGACCCATGGCGATGCCTGCTTGCCGAATATCATGGTGGAAAATGGCCGCTTTTCT
GGATTCATCGACTGTGGCCGGCTGGGTGTGGCGGACCGCTATCAGGACATAGCGTTGGCTACCCGTGATA
TTGCTGAAGAGCTTGGCGGCGAATGGGCTGACCGCTTCCTCGTGCTTTACGGTATCGCCGCTCCCGATTC
GCAGCGCATCGCCTTCTATCGCCTTCTTGACGAGTTCTTCTGAGCGGGACTCTGGGGTTCGAAATGACCG
ACCAAGCGACGCCCAACCTGCCATCACGAGATTTCGATTCCACCGCCGCCTTCTATGAAAGGTTGGGCTT
CGGAATCGTTTTCCGGGACGCCGGCTGGATGATCCTCCAGCGCGGGGATCTCATGCTGGAGTTCTTCGCC
CACCCCAACTTGTTTATTGCAGCTTATAATGGTTACAAATAAAGCAATAGCATCACAAATTTCACAAATA
AAGCATTTTTTTCACTGCATTCTAGTTGTGGTTTGTCCAAACTCATCAATGTATCTTATCATGTCTGTAT
ACCGTCGACCTCTAGCTAGAGCTTGGCGTAATCATGGTCATAGCTGTTTCCTGTGTGAAATTGTTATCCG
CTCACAATTCCACACAACATACGAGCCGGAAGCATAAAGTGTAAAGCCTGGGGTGCCTAATGAGTGAGCT
AACTCACATTAATTGCGTTGCGCTCACTGCCCGCTTTCCAGTCGGGAAACCTGTCGTGCCAGCTGCATTA
ATGAATCGGCCAACGCGCGGGGAGAGGCGGTTTGCGTATTGGGCGCTCTTCCGCTTCCTCGCTCACTGAC
TCGCTGCGCTCGGTCGTTCGGCTGCGGCGAGCGGTATCAGCTCACTCAAAGGCGGTAATACGGTTATCCA
CAGAATCAGGGGATAACGCAGGAAAGAACATGTGAGCAAAAGGCCAGCAAAAGGCCAGGAACCGTAAAAA
GGCCGCGTTGCTGGCGTTTTTCCATAGGCTCCGCCCCCCTGACGAGCATCACAAAAATCGACGCTCAAGT
CAGAGGTGGCGAAACCCGACAGGACTATAAAGATACCAGGCGTTTCCCCCTGGAAGCTCCCTCGTGCGCT
CTCCTGTTCCGACCCTGCCGCTTACCGGATACCTGTCCGCCTTTCTCCCTTCGGGAAGCGTGGCGCTTTC
TCATAGCTCACGCTGTAGGTATCTCAGTTCGGTGTAGGTCGTTCGCTCCAAGCTGGGCTGTGTGCACGAA
CCCCCCGTTCAGCCCGACCGCTGCGCCTTATCCGGTAACTATCGTCTTGAGTCCAACCCGGTAAGACACG
ACTTATCGCCACTGGCAGCAGCCACTGGTAACAGGATTAGCAGAGCGAGGTATGTAGGCGGTGCTACAGA
GTTCTTGAAGTGGTGGCCTAACTACGGCTACACTAGAAGAACAGTATTTGGTATCTGCGCTCTGCTGAAG
CCAGTTACCTTCGGAAAAAGAGTTGGTAGCTCTTGATCCGGCAAACAAACCACCGCTGGTAGCGGTGGTT
TTTTTGTTTGCAAGCAGCAGATTACGCGCAGAAAAAAAGGATCTCAAGAAGATCCTTTGATCTTTTCTAC
GGGGTCTGACGCTCAGTGGAACGAAAACTCACGTTAAGGGATTTTGGTCATGAGATTATCAAAAAGGATC
TTCACCTAGATCCTTTTAAATTAAAAATGAAGTTTTAAATCAATCTAAAGTATATATGAGTAAACTTGGT
CTGACAGTTACCAATGCTTAATCAGTGAGGCACCTATCTCAGCGATCTGTCTATTTCGTTCATCCATAGT
TGCCTGACTCCCCGTCGTGTAGATAACTACGATACGGGAGGGCTTACCATCTGGCCCCAGTGCTGCAATG
ATACCGCGAGACCCACGCTCACCGGCTCCAGATTTATCAGCAATAAACCAGCCAGCCGGAAGGGCCGAGC
GCAGAAGTGGTCCTGCAACTTTATCCGCCTCCATCCAGTCTATTAATTGTTGCCGGGAAGCTAGAGTAAG
TAGTTCGCCAGTTAATAGTTTGCGCAACGTTGTTGCCATTGCTACAGGCATCGTGGTGTCACGCTCGTCG
TTTGGTATGGCTTCATTCAGCTCCGGTTCCCAACGATCAAGGCGAGTTACATGATCCCCCATGTTGTGCA
AAAAAGCGGTTAGCTCCTTCGGTCCTCCGATCGTTGTCAGAAGTAAGTTGGCCGCAGTGTTATCACTCAT
GGTTATGGCAGCACTGCATAATTCTCTTACTGTCATGCCATCCGTAAGATGCTTTTCTGTGACTGGTGAG
TACTCAACCAAGTCATTCTGAGAATAGTGTATGCGGCGACCGAGTTGCTCTTGCCCGGCGTCAATACGGG
ATAATACCGCGCCACATAGCAGAACTTTAAAAGTGCTCATCATTGGAAAACGTTCTTCGGGGCGAAAACT
CTCAAGGATCTTACCGCTGTTGAGATCCAGTTCGATGTAACCCACTCGTGCACCCAACTGATCTTCAGCA
TCTTTTACTTTCACCAGCGTTTCTGGGTGAGCAAAAACAGGAAGGCAAAATGCCGCAAAAAAGGGAATAA
GGGCGACACGGAAATGTTGAATACTCATACTCTTCCTTTTTCAATATTATTGAAGCATTTATCAGGGTTA
TTGTCTCATGAGCGGATACATATTTGAATGTATTTAGAAAAATAAACAAATAGGGGTTCCGCGCACATTT
CCCCGAAAAGTGCCACCTGACGTC
Features (pLannotate 1.2.2; 23 found; start..end, strand, type, name):
     28..80      -  misc_feature   bom (fragment): basis of mobility region from pBR322
    235..614     +  enhancer       CMV enhancer: human cytomegalovirus immediate early enhancer
    615..818     +  promoter       CMV promoter: human cytomegalovirus (CMV) immediate early promoter
    814..847     +  LTR            5' LTR (truncated) (fragment): truncated 5' long terminal repeat (LTR) from HIV-1
    863..881     +  promoter       T7 promoter: promoter for bacteriophage T7 RNA polymerase
    941..970     +  CDS            HaloTag® (fragment): modified bacterial dehalogenase that forms covalent bonds with chloroalkane derivatives
    998..2224    +  CDS            ARRB2: ARRB2_HUMAN - Also known as ARB2, ARR2. Experimental evidence at protein level: Swiss-Prot protein existence level 1. Functions in regulating agonist-mediated G-protein coupled receptor (GPCR) signaling by mediating both receptor desensitization and resensitization processes. During homologous desensitization, beta- arrestins bind to the GPRK-phosphorylated receptor and sterically preclude its coupling to the cognate G-protein; the binding appears to require additional receptor determinants exposed only in the active receptor conformation. The beta-arrestins target many receptors for internali
   2234..2286    +  CDS            T2A (fragment): 2A peptide from Thosea asigna virus capsid protein Eukaryotic ribosomes fail to insert a peptide bond between the Gly and Pro residues, yielding separate polypeptides.
   2288..2998    +  CDS            mTagBFP2: mTagBFP2 is a basic (constitutively fluorescent) blue fluorescent protein published in 2011, derived from Entacmaea quadricolor. It is reported to be a very rapidly-maturing monomer with very low acid sensitivity.
   3078..3302    +  polyA_signal   bGH poly(A) signal: bovine growth hormone polyadenylation signal
   3306..3327    +  promoter       SV40 promoter (fragment): SV40 enhancer and early promoter
   3348..3776    +  rep_origin     f1 ori (sequence partly withheld): f1 bacteriophage origin of replication; arrow indicates direction of (+) strand synthesis
   3790..4119    +  promoter       SV40 promoter: SV40 enhancer and early promoter
   4186..4977    +  CDS            neo: KKA2_KLEPN - Also known as kan, nptII. Experimental evidence at protein level: Swiss-Prot protein existence level 1. Resistance to kanamycin, neomycin, paromomycin, ribostamycin, butirosin and gentamicin B. From Klebsiella pneumoniae.
   5001..5159    +  CDS            ble (fragment): BLE_KLEPN - Experimental evidence at protein level: Swiss-Prot protein existence level 1. Binding protein with a strong affinity to the bleomycin family of antibiotics. Binds to CL990; an antimitotic-antibiotic compound. From Klebsiella pneumoniae.
   5154..5275    +  polyA_signal   SV40 poly(A) signal: SV40 polyadenylation signal
   5348..5364    -  protein_bind   lac operator: The lac repressor binds to the lac operator to inhibit transcription in E. coli. This inhibition can be relieved by adding lactose or isopropyl-β-D-thiogalactopyranoside (IPTG). lac repressor encoded by lacI
   5372..5402    -  promoter       lac promoter: promoter for the E. coli lac operon
   5417..5438    -  protein_bind   CAP binding site: CAP binding activates transcription in the presence of cAMP. E. coli catabolite activator protein
   5451..5543    -  CDS            lacI (fragment): lac repressor; lacI; The lac repressor binds to the lac operator to inhibit transcription in E. coli. This inhibition can be relieved by adding lactose or isopropyl-β-D-thiogalactopyranoside (IPTG).
   5726..6314    -  rep_origin     ori: high-copy-number ColE1/pMB1/pBR322/pUC origin of replication
   6485..7345    -  CDS            AmpR: β-lactamase; bla; confers resistance to ampicillin, carbenicillin, and related antibiotics
   7346..7450    -  promoter       AmpR promoter: bla
