[The description below was written by a language model from this plasmid's Addgene catalogue record and pLannotate feature annotations shown in this document.]
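Description:
pcDNA3.1-Hpep1-betaArrestin2-T2A-mTagBFP2 is a mammalian expression plasmid of about 7.5 kb built on the pcDNA3.1 backbone. It is propagated in E. coli through a high-copy ColE1/pUC-type origin with ampicillin selection (AmpR under its own bla promoter) and also carries an f1 phage origin. For selection in mammalian cells, an SV40 early promoter drives a neomycin phosphotransferase gene followed by an SV40 polyadenylation signal, conferring G418 resistance. Several short annotations in the feature table (HIV-1 LTR, ble, lacI and bom fragments, and lac promoter/operator elements) appear to be backbone remnants or partial similarity matches rather than functional parts of the design.

The payload is a single open reading frame driven by the CMV immediate-early enhancer and promoter and terminated by the bovine growth hormone polyadenylation signal. A T7 promoter sits just upstream of the coding region. The frame begins with Hpep1, a short synthetic peptide that the annotation recognises as a roughly 30-nt fragment of HaloTag, fused to the N-terminus of human beta-arrestin 2 (ARRB2), the adaptor that binds agonist-activated, phosphorylated GPCRs to mediate desensitisation and internalisation. A T2A ribosome-skipping peptide then separates this fusion from the blue fluorescent protein mTagBFP2, so that transfected cells make mTagBFP2 as a separate polypeptide that marks expression without being attached to the arrestin.

The record does not spell out the intended assay. However, the HaloTag-derived peptide on beta-arrestin 2 and the associated publication on recording cellular physiological history by chemical labelling suggest a split-HaloTag-style reporter component. In such a design, arrestin recruitment to an activated receptor would bring the peptide to a complementary partner supplied from another construct.
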