Addgene plasmid #194680: pcDNA3.1-Hpep1-betaArrestin2-T2A-mTagBFP2
Depositing lab: Kai Johnsson. Publication: Recording physiological history of cells with chemical labeling. Huppertz MC, Wilhelm J, Grenier V, Schneider MW, Falt T, Porzberg N, Hausmann D, Hoffmann DC, Hai L, Tarnawski M, Pino G, Slanchev K, Kolb I, Acuna C, Fenk LM, Baier H, Hiblot J, Johnsson K. Science. 2024 Feb 23;383(6685):890-897. doi: 10.1126/science.adg0812. Epub 2024 Feb 22. PubMed 38386755.
Backbone
  Vector backbone: pcDNA3.1
  Backbone size w/o insert (bp): 5400
  Vector type: Mammalian Expression
  Selectable markers: Neomycin (select with G418)
Growth in bacteria
  Bacterial resistance: Ampicillin, 100 μg/mL
  Growth temperature: 37°C
  Growth strain: DH5alpha
  Copy number: High Copy
Gene/Insert
  Gene/Insert name: Hpep1-betaArrestin2
  Species: H. sapiens (human), Synthetic
  Insert size (bp): 1290
  Promoter: CMV
  Cloning method: Gibson Cloning
How to cite: pcDNA3.1-Hpep1-betaArrestin2-T2A-mTagBFP2 was a gift from Kai Johnsson (Addgene plasmid # 194680 ; http://n2t.net/addgene:194680 ; RRID:Addgene_194680)
